Addgene plasmid #201062: pAAV4.18-mut
Purpose: Expresses AAV2 Rep and AAV4.18 Cap
Depositing lab: Aravind Asokan. Depositing organization: Duke University. Publication: Structure-guided AAV capsid evolution strategies for enhanced CNS gene delivery. Gonzalez TJ, Mitchell-Dick A, Blondel LO, Fanous MM, Hull JA, Oh DK, Moller-Tank S, Castellanos Rivera RM, Piedrahita JA, Asokan A. Nat Protoc. 2023 Sep 21. doi: 10.1038/s41596-023-00875-y. PubMed 37735235.
Backbone
  Vector backbone: pMCV
  Backbone size w/o insert (bp): 1799
  Total vector size (bp): 6080
  Modifications to backbone: Inserted AAV2 Rep and AAV4.18 Cap
  Vector type: Mammalian Expression, AAV
Growth in bacteria
  Bacterial resistance: Ampicillin, 100 μg/mL
  Growth temperature: 37°C
  Growth strain: DH5alpha
  Copy number: High Copy
Gene/Insert
  Gene/Insert name: AAV4.18 Cap
  Species: Synthetic
  Insert size (bp): 2211
  Mutation: K492E, K503E, N585S
  Cloning method: Restriction Enzyme; 5′ cloning site EcoRV (not destroyed); 3′ cloning site None (unknown if destroyed)
  Sequencing primers: 5′ CATGTGGTCACGCTGGGTATTTAAG
Terms and licenses: Academic/Nonprofit Terms; Industry Terms: Not Available to Industry
How to cite: pAAV4.18-mut was a gift from Aravind Asokan (Addgene plasmid # 201062 ; http://n2t.net/addgene:201062 ; RRID:Addgene_201062)
