[The description below was written by a language model from this plasmid's Addgene catalogue record and pLannotate feature annotations shown in this document.]
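Description:
pAAV4.18-mut is a 6,080 bp AAV packaging (Rep/Cap) helper plasmid built on the small pMCV backbone, catalogued as a mammalian expression/AAV vector. It supplies AAV2 Rep together with the synthetic AAV4.18 capsid gene. In bacteria it is maintained as a high-copy plasmid through a ColE1/pUC-type origin of replication and is selected with ampicillin via a β-lactamase gene driven by its own bla promoter. These elements make up essentially all of the roughly 1.8 kb backbone.

The payload follows the natural AAV genome layout, with the rep reading frame directly upstream of cap on the same strand. The automated annotation marks a Rep52 coding region matching AAV2, followed by a VP1-length capsid reading frame of about 2.2 kb. The tool labels that capsid by similarity to the AAV2 capsid protein, but the catalogue entry identifies it as AAV4.18 Cap carrying the substitutions K492E, K503E and N585S, so the functional notes about heparan sulfate binding attached to the AAV2 reference should not be assumed to apply. As in other AAV cap genes, the single reading frame would be expected to give rise to the overlapping VP1, VP2 and VP3 proteins that assemble into the icosahedral capsid. Only Rep52 is annotated explicitly. The region upstream of it is unannotated, and no promoters for rep or cap are listed, so the record does not state which elements drive their expression. No ITRs are annotated, consistent with a helper that provides Rep and Cap in trans rather than being packaged itself.

The plasmid comes from work on structure-guided capsid evolution for improved CNS gene delivery. Its typical use would be producing recombinant AAV pseudotyped with the AAV4.18 capsid, alongside an ITR-flanked transgene plasmid and adenoviral helper functions.
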