Features (pLannotate 1.2.2; 5 found; start..end, strand, type, name):
    815..2005    +  CDS            Rep52: REP52_AAV2S - Experimental evidence at protein level: Swiss-Prot protein existence level 1. Plays a critical role during packaging of viral DNA into empty capsids, where they are thought to be part of the packaging motor complex. The single stranded genomic DNA is packaged in a 3' to 5' direction and requires the association between viral DNA and Rep40. Regulates host PKA activity by interacting with host PRKX as a mechanism to interfere with helper virus propagation and to promote its own replication. From Adeno-associated virus 2 (isolate Srivastava/1982) (AAV-2).
   2020..4224    +  CDS            VP1: CAPSD_AAV2S - Experimental evidence at protein level: Swiss-Prot protein existence level 1. Capsid protein self-assembles to form an icosahedral capsid with a T=1 symmetry, about 22 nm in diameter, and consisting of 60 copies of three size variants of the capsid protein VP1, VP2 and VP3 which differ in their N-terminus. The capsid encapsulates the genomic ssDNA. Binds to host cell heparan sulfate and uses host ITGA5-ITGB1 as coreceptor on the cell surface to provide virion attachment to target cell. This attachment induces virion internalization predominantly through clathrin-dependent endocyt
   4331..4919    -  rep_origin     ori: high-copy-number ColE1/pMB1/pBR322/pUC origin of replication
   5090..5950    -  CDS            AmpR: β-lactamase; bla; confers resistance to ampicillin, carbenicillin, and related antibiotics
   5951..6055    -  promoter       AmpR promoter: bla
>Addgene plasmid #201062 | pAAV4.18-mut | addgene full sequence | sequence record 393101 | Addgene NGS Result
GATATCCTTAAGGTCCTGTATTAGAGGTCACGTGAGTGTTTTGCGACATTTTGCGACACCATGTGGTCAC
GCTGGGTATTTAAGCCCGAGTGAGCACGCAGGGTCTCCATTTTGAAGCGGGAGGTTTGAACGCGCAGCCA
CCACGCCGGGGTTTTACGAGATTGTGATTAAGGTCCCCAGCGACCTTGACGAGCATCTGCCCGGCATTTC
TGACAGCTTTGTGAACTGGGTGGCCGAGAAGGAATGGGAGTTGCCGCCAGATTCTGACATGGATCTGAAT
CTGATTGAGCAGGCACCCCTGACCGTGGCCGAGAAGCTGCAGCGCGACTTTCTGACGGAATGGCGCCGTG
TGAGTAAGGCCCCGGAGGCCCTTTTCTTTGTGCAATTTGAGAAGGGAGAGAGCTACTTCCACATGCACGT
GCTCGTGGAAACCACCGGGGTGAAATCCATGGTTTTGGGACGTTTCCTGAGTCAGATTCGCGAAAAACTG
ATTCAGAGAATTTACCGCGGGATCGAGCCGACTTTGCCAAACTGGTTCGCGGTCACAAAGACCAGAAATG
GCGCCGGAGGCGGGAACAAGGTGGTGGATGAGTGCTACATCCCCAATTACTTGCTCCCCAAAACCCAGCC
TGAGCTCCAGTGGGCGTGGACTAATATGGAACAGTATTTAAGCGCCTGTTTGAATCTCACGGAGCGTAAA
CGGTTGGTGGCGCAGCATCTGACGCACGTGTCGCAGACGCAGGAGCAGAACAAAGAGAATCAGAATCCCA
ATTCTGATGCGCCGGTGATCAGATCAAAAACTTCAGCCAGGTACATGGAGCTGGTCGGGTGGCTCGTGGA
CAAGGGGATTACCTCGGAGAAGCAGTGGATCCAGGAGGACCAGGCCTCATACATCTCCTTCAATGCGGCC
TCCAACTCGCGGTCCCAAATCAAGGCTGCCTTGGACAATGCGGGAAAGATTATGAGCCTGACTAAAACCG
CCCCCGACTACCTGGTGGGCCAGCAGCCCGTGGAGGACATTTCCAGCAATCGGATTTATAAAATTTTGGA
ACTAAACGGGTACGATCCCCAATATGCGGCTTCCGTCTTTCTGGGATGGGCCACGAAAAAGTTCGGCAAG
AGGAACACCATCTGGCTGTTTGGGCCTGCAACTACCGGGAAGACCAACATCGCGGAGGCCATAGCCCACA
CTGTGCCCTTCTACGGGTGCGTAAACTGGACCAATGAGAACTTTCCCTTCAACGACTGTGTCGACAAGAT
GGTGATCTGGTGGGAGGAGGGGAAGATGACCGCCAAGGTCGTGGAGTCGGCCAAAGCCATTCTCGGAGGA
AGCAAGGTGCGCGTGGACCAGAAATGCAAGTCCTCGGCCCAGATAGACCCGACTCCCGTGATCGTCACCT
CCAACACCAACATGTGCGCCGTGATTGACGGGAACTCAACGACCTTCGAACACCAGCAGCCGTTGCAAGA
CCGGATGTTCAAATTTGAACTCACCCGCCGTCTGGATCATGACTTTGGGAAGGTCACCAAGCAGGAAGTC
AAAGACTTTTTCCGGTGGGCAAAGGATCACGTGGTTGAGGTGGAGCATGAATTCTACGTCAAAAAGGGTG
GAGCCAAGAAAAGACCCGCCCCCAGTGACGCAGATATAAGTGAGCCCAAACGGGTGCGCGAGTCAGTTGC
GCAGCCATCGACGTCAGACGCGGAAGCTTCGATCAACTACGCAGACAGGTACCAAAACAAATGTTCTCGT
CACGTGGGCATGAATCTGATGCTGTTTCCCTGCAGACAATGCGAGAGAATGAATCAGAATTCAAATATCT
GCTTCACTCACGGACAGAAAGACTGTTTAGAGTGCTTTCCCGTGTCAGAATCTCAACCCGTTTCTGTCGT
CAAAAAGGCGTATCAGAAACTGTGCTACATTCATCATATCATGGGAAAGGTGCCAGACGCTTGCACTGCC
TGCGATCTGGTCAATGTGGATTTGGATGACTGCATCTTTGAACAATAAATGATTTAAATATGGCTGCTGA
CGGTTACCTTCCAGATTGGCTAGAGGACAACCTCTCTGAAGGCGTTCGAGAGTGGTGGGCGCTGCAACCT
GGAGCCCCTAAACCCAAGGCAAATCAACAACATCAGGACAACGCTCGGGGTCTTGTGCTTCCGGGTTACA
AATACCTCGGACCCGGCAACGGACTCGACAAGGGGGAACCCGTCAACGCAGCGGACGCGGCAGCCCTCGA
GCACGACAAGGCCTACGACCAGCAGCTCAAGGCCGGTGACAACCCCTACCTCAAGTACAACCACGCCGAC
GCGGAGTTCCAGCAGCGGCTTCAGGGCGACACATCGTTTGGGGGCAACCTCGGCAGAGCAGTCTTCCAGG
CCAAAAAGAGGGTTCTTGAACCTCTTGGTCTGGTTGAGCAAGCGGGTGAGACGGCTCCTGGAAAGAAGAG
ACCGTTGATTGAATCCCCCCAGCAGCCCGACTCCTCCACGGGTATCGGCAAAAAAGGCAAGCAGCCGGCT
AAAAAGAAGCTCGTTTTCGAAGACGAAACTGGAGCAGGCGACGGACCCCCTGAGGGATCAACTTCCGGAG
CCATGTCTGATGACAGTGAGATGCGTGCAGCAGCTGGCGGAGCTGCAGTCGAGGGCGGACAAGGTGCCGA
TGGAGTGGGTAATGCCTCGGGTGATTGGCATTGCGATTCCACCTGGTCTGAGGGCCACGTCACGACCACC
AGCACCAGAACCTGGGTCTTGCCCACCTACAACAACCACCTCTACAAGCGACTCGGAGAGAGCCTGCAGT
CCAACACCTACAACGGATTCTCCACCCCCTGGGGATACTTTGACTTCAACCGCTTCCACTGCCACTTCTC
ACCACGTGACTGGCAGCGACTCATCAACAACAACTGGGGCATGCGACCCAAAGCCATGCGGGTCAAAATC
TTCAACATCCAGGTCAAGGAGGTCACGACGTCGAACGGCGAGACAACGGTGGCTAATAACCTTACCAGCA
CGGTTCAGATCTTTGCGGACTCGTCGTACGAACTGCCGTACGTGATGGATGCGGGTCAAGAGGGCAGCCT
GCCTCCTTTTCCCAACGACGTCTTTATGGTGCCCCAGTACGGCTACTGTGGACTGGTGACCGGCAACACT
TCGCAGCAACAGACTGACAGAAATGCCTTCTACTGCCTGGAGTACTTTCCTTCGCAGATGCTGCGGACTG
GCAACAACTTTGAAATTACGTACAGTTTTGAGAAGGTGCCTTTCCACTCGATGTACGCGCACAGCCAGAG
CCTGGACCGGCTGATGAACCCTCTCATCGACCAGTACCTGTGGGGACTGCAATCGACCACCACCGGAACC
ACCCTGAATGCCGGGACTGCCACCACCAACTTTACCAAGCTGCGGCCTACCAACTTTTCCAACTTTAAAA
AGAACTGGCTGCCCGGGCCTTCAATCAAGCAGCAGGGCTTCTCAAAGACTGCCAATCAAAACTACGAGAT
CCCTGCCACCGGGTCAGACAGTCTCATCGAATACGAGACGCACAGCACTCTGGACGGAAGATGGAGTGCC
CTGACCCCCGGACCTCCAATGGCCACGGCTGGACCTGCGGACAGCAAGTTCAGCAACAGCCAGCTCATCT
TTGCGGGGCCTAAACAGAACGGCAACACGGCCACCGTACCCGGGACTCTGATCTTCACCTCTGAGGAGGA
GCTGGCAGCCACCAACGCCACCGATACGGACATGTGGGGCAACCTACCTGGCGGTGACCAGAGCAGCAGC
AACCTGCCGACCGTGGACAGACTGACAGCCTTGGGAGCCGTGCCTGGAATGGTCTGGCAAAACAGAGACA
TTTACTACCAGGGTCCCATTTGGGCCAAGATTCCTCATACCGATGGACACTTTCACCCCTCACCGCTGAT
TGGTGGGTTTGGGCTGAAACACCCGCCTCCTCAAATTTTTATCAAGAACACCCCGGTACCTGCGAATCCT
GCAACGACCTTCAGCTCTACTCCGGTAAACTCCTTCATTACTCAGTACAGCACTGGCCAGGTGTCGGTGC
AGATTGACTGGGAGATCCAGAAGGAGCGGTCCAAACGCTGGAACCCCGAGGTCCAGTTTACCTCCAACTA
CGGACAGCAAAACTCTCTGTTGTGGGCTCCCGATGCGGCTGGGAAATACACTGAGCCTAGGGCTATCGGT
ACCCGCTACCTCACCCACCACCTGTAATAACCTGTTAATCAATAAACCGGTTTATTCGTTTCAGTTGAAC
TTTGGTCTAGAGATATCAGCAAAAGGCCAGGAACCGTAAAAAGGCCGCGTTGCTGGCGTTTTTCCATAGG
CTCCGCCCCCCTGACGAGCATCACAAAAATCGACGCTCAAGTCAGAGGTGGCGAAACCCGACAGGACTAT
AAAGATACCAGGCGTTTCCCCCTGGAAGCTCCCTCGTGCGCTCTCCTGTTCCGACCCTGCCGCTTACCGG
ATACCTGTCCGCCTTTCTCCCTTCGGGAAGCGTGGCGCTTTCTCATAGCTCACGCTGTAGGTATCTCAGT
TCGGTGTAGGTCGTTCGCTCCAAGCTGGGCTGTGTGCACGAACCCCCCGTTCAGCCCGACCGCTGCGCCT
TATCCGGTAACTATCGTCTTGAGTCCAACCCGGTAAGACACGACTTATCGCCACTGGCAGCAGCCACTGG
TAACAGGATTAGCAGAGCGAGGTATGTAGGCGGTGCTACAGAGTTCTTGAAGTGGTGGCCTAACTACGGC
TACACTAGAAGAACAGTATTTGGTATCTGCGCTCTGCTGAAGCCAGTTACCTTCGGAAAAAGAGTTGGTA
GCTCTTGATCCGGCAAACAAACCACCGCTGGTAGCGGTGGTTTTTTTGTTTGCAAGCAGCAGATTACGCG
CAGAAAAAAAGGATCTCAAGAAGATCCTTTGATCTTTTCTACGGGGTCTGACGCTCAGTGGAACGAAAAC
TCACGTTAAGGGATTTTGGTCATGAGATTATCAAAAAGGATCTTCACCTAGATCCTTTTAAATTAAAAAT
GAAGTTTTAAATCAATCTAAAGTATATATGAGTAAACTTGGTCTGACAGTTACCAATGCTTAATCAGTGA
GGCACCTATCTCAGCGATCTGTCTATTTCGTTCATCCATAGTTGCCTGGCTCCCCGTCGTGTAGATAACT
ACGATACGGGAGGGCTTACCATCTGGCCCCAGTGCTGCAATGATACCGCGAGACCCACGCTCACCGGCTC
CAGATTTATCAGCAATAAACCAGCCAGCCGGAAGGGCCGAGCGCAGAAGTGGTCCTGCAACTTTATCCGC
CTCCATCCAGTCTATTAATTGTTGCCGGGAAGCTAGAGTAAGTAGTTCGCCAGTTAATAGTTTGCGCAAC
GTTGTTGCCATTGCTACAGGCATCGTGGTGTCACGCTCGTCGTTTGGTATGGCTTCATTCAGCTCCGGTT
CCCAACGATCAAGGCGAGTTACATGATCCCCCATGTTGTGCAAAAAAGCGGTTAGCTCCTTCGGTCCTCC
GATCGTTGTCAGAAGTAAGTTGGCCGCAGTGTTATCACTCATGGTTATGGCAGCACTGCATAATTCTCTT
ACTGTCATGCCATCCGTAAGATGCTTTTCTGTGACTGGTGAGTACTCAACCAAGTCATTCTGAGAATAGT
GTATGCGGCGACCGAGTTGCTCTTGCCCGGCGTCAATACGGGATAATACCGCGCCACATAGCAGAACTTT
AAAAGTGCTCATCATTGGAAAACGTTCTTCGGGGCGAAAACTCTCAAGGATCTTACCGCTGTTGAGATCC
AGTTCGATGTAACCCACTCGTGCACCCAACTGATCTTCAGCATCTTTTACTTTCACCAGCGTTTCTGGGT
GAGCAAAAACAGGAAGGCAAAATGCCGCAAAAAAGGGAATAAGGGCGACACGGAAATGTTGAATACTCAT
ACTCTTCCTTTTTCAATATTATTGAAGCATTTATCAGGGTTATTGTCTCATGAGCGGATACATATTTGAA
TGTATTTAGAAAAATAAACAAATAGGGGTTCCGCGCACATTTCCCCGAAAAGTGCCACCT
